>Addgene plasmid #146102 | pETM-60-NusA-DmEDC3_331-680_D | depositor full sequence | sequence record 288547 | Full Sequence
TGGCGAATGGG
[124 nt withheld, positions 12-135]
C
[91 nt withheld, positions 137-227]
A
[49 nt withheld, positions 229-277]
CCTTTGACGTTGGAGTCCACGTTCTTT
[37 nt withheld, positions 305-341]
ACCCTATCTCGGTCTATTCTTTTGATTTATAAGGGATTTTGCCGATTTCGGCCTATTGGTTAAAAAATGA
GCTGATTTAACAAAAATTTAACGCGAATTTTAACAAAATATTAACGTTTACAATTTCAGGTGGCACTTTT
CGGGGAAATGTGCGCGGAACCCCTATTTGTTTATTTTTCTAAATACATTCAAATATGTATCCGCTCATGA
ATTAATTCTTAGAAAAACTCATCGAGCATCAAATGAAACTGCAATTTATTCATATCAGGATTATCAATAC
CATATTTTTGAAAAAGCCGTTTCTGTAATGAAGGAGAAAACTCACCGAGGCAGTTCCATAGGATGGCAAG
ATCCTGGTATCGGTCTGCGATTCCGACTCGTCCAACATCAATACAACCTATTAATTTCCCCTCGTCAAAA
ATAAGGTTATCAAGTGAGAAATCACCATGAGTGACGACTGAATCCGGTGAGAATGGCAAAAGTTTATGCA
TTTCTTTCCAGACTTGTTCAACAGGCCAGCCATTACGCTCGTCATCAAAATCACTCGCATCAACCAAACC
GTTATTCATTCGTGATTGCGCCTGAGCGAGACGAAATACGCGATCGCTGTTAAAAGGACAATTACAAACA
GGAATCGAATGCAACCGGCGCAGGAACACTGCCAGCGCATCAACAATATTTTCACCTGAATCAGGATATT
CTTCTAATACCTGGAATGCTGTTTTCCCGGGGATCGCAGTGGTGAGTAACCATGCATCATCAGGAGTACG
GATAAAATGCTTGATGGTCGGAAGAGGCATAAATTCCGTCAGCCAGTTTAGTCTGACCATCTCATCTGTA
ACATCATTGGCAACGCTACCTTTGCCATGTTTCAGAAACAACTCTGGCGCATCGGGCTTCCCATACAATC
GATAGATTGTCGCACCTGATTGCCCGACATTATCGCGAGCCCATTTATACCCATATAAATCAGCATCCAT
GTTGGAATTTAATCGCGGCCTAGAGCAAGACGTTTCCCGTTGAATATGGCTCATAACACCCCTTGTATTA
CTGTTTATGTAAGCAGACAGTTTTATTGTTCATGACCAAAATCCCTTAACGTGAGTTTTCGTTCCACTGA
GCGTCAGACCCCGTAGAAAAGATCAAAGGATCTTCTTGAGATCCTTTTTTTCTGCGCGTAATCTGCTGCT
TGCAAACAAAAAAACCACCGCTACCAGCGGTGGTTTGTTTGCCGGATCAAGAGCTACCAACTCTTTTTCC
GAAGGTAACTGGCTTCAGCAGAGCGCAGATACCAAATACTGTCCTTCTAGTGTAGCCGTAGTTAGGCCAC
CACTTCAAGAACTCTGTAGCACCGCCTACATACCTCGCTCTGCTAATCCTGTTACCAGTGGCTGCTGCCA
GTGGCGATAAGTCGTGTCTTACCGGGTTGGACTCAAGACGATAGTTACCGGATAAGGCGCAGCGGTCGGG
CTGAACGGGGGGTTCGTGCACACAGCCCAGCTTGGAGCGAACGACCTACACCGAACTGAGATACCTACAG
CGTGAGCTATGAGAAAGCGCCACGCTTCCCGAAGGGAGAAAGGCGGACAGGTATCCGGTAAGCGGCAGGG
TCGGAACAGGAGAGCGCACGAGGGAGCTTCCAGGGGGAAACGCCTGGTATCTTTATAGTCCTGTCGGGTT
TCGCCACCTCTGACTTGAGCGTCGATTTTTGTGATGCTCGTCAGGGGGGCGGAGCCTATGGAAAAACGCC
AGCAACGCGGCCTTTTTACGGTTCCTGGCCTTTTGCTGGCCTTTTGCTCACATGTTCTTTCCTGCGTTAT
CCCCTGATTCTGTGGATAACCGTATTACCGCCTTTGAGTGAGCTGATACCGCTCGCCGCAGCCGAACGAC
CGAGCGCAGCGAGTCAGTGAGCGAGGAAGCGGAAGAGCGCCTGATGCGGTATTTTCTCCTTACGCATCTG
TGCGGTATTTCACACCGCATATATGGTGCACTCTCAGTACAATCTGCTCTGATGCCGCATAGTTAAGCCA
GTATACACTCCGCTATCGCTACGTGACTGGGTCATGGCTGCGCCCCGACACCCGCCAACACCCGCTGACG
CGCCCTGACGGGCTTGTCTGCTCCCGGCATCCGCTTACAGACAAGCTGTGACCGTCTCCGGGAGCTGCAT
GTGTCAGAGGTTTTCACCGTCATCACCGAAACGCGCGAGGCAGCTGCGGTAAAGCTCATCAGCGTGGTCG
TGAAGCGATTCACAGATGTCTGCCTGTTCATCCGCGTCCAGCTCGTTGAGTTTCTCCAGAAGCGTTAATG
TCTGGCTTCTGATAAAGCGGGCCATGTTAAGGGCGGTTTTTTCCTGTTTGGTCACTGATGCCTCCGTGTA
AGGGGGATTTCTGTTCATGGGGGTAATGATACCGATGAAACGAGAGAGGATGCTCACGATACGGGTTACT
GATGATGAACATGCCCGGTTACTGGAACGTTGTGAGGGTAAACAACTGGCGGTATGGATGCGGCGGGACC
AGAGAAAAATCACTCAGGGTCAATGCCAGCGCTTCGTTAATACAGATGTAGGTGTTCCACAGGGTAGCCA
GCAGCATCCTGCGATGCAGATCCGGAACATAATGGTGCAGGGCGCTGACTTCCGCGTTTCCAGACTTTAC
GAAACACGGAAACCGAAGACCATTCATGTTGTTGCTCAGGTCGCAGACGTTTTGCAGCAGCAGTCGCTTC
ACGTTCGCTCGCGTATCGGTGATTCATTCTGCTAACCAGTAAGGCAACCCCGCCAGCCTAGCCGGGTCCT
CAACGACAGGAGCACGATCATGCGCACCCGTGGGGCCGCCATGCCGGCGATAATGGCCTGCTTCTCGCCG
AAACGTTTGGTGGCGGGACCAGTGACGAAGGCTTGAGCGAGGGCGTGCAAGATTCCGAATACCGCAAGCG
ACAGGCCGATCATCGTCGCGCTCCAGCGAAAGCGGTCCTCGCCGAAAATGACCCAGAGCGCTGCCGGCAC
CTGTCCTACGAGTTGCATGATAAAGAAGACAGTCATAAGTGCGGCGACGATAGTCATGCCCCGCGCCCAC
CGGAAGGAGCTGACTGGGTTGAAGGCTCTCAAGGGCATCGGTCGAGATCCCGGTGCCTAATGAGTGAGCT
AACTTACATTAATTGCGTTGCGCTCACTGCCCGCTTTCCAGTCGGGAAACCTGTCGTGCCAGCTGCATTA
ATGAATCGGCCAACGCGCGGGGAGAGGCGGTTTGCGTATTGGGCGCCAGGGTGGTTTTTCTTTTCACCAG
TGAGACGGGCAACAGCTGATTGCCCTTCACCGCCTGGCCCTGAGAGAGTTGCAGCAAGCGGTCCACGCTG
GTTTGCCCCAGCAGGCGAAAATCCTGTTTGATGGTGGTTAACGGCGGGATATAACATGAGCTGTCTTCGG
TATCGTCGTATCCCACTACCGAGATATCCGCACCAACGCGCAGCCCGGACTCGGTAATGGCGCGCATTGC
GCCCAGCGCCATCTGATCGTTGGCAACCAGCATCGCAGTGGGAACGATGCCCTCATTCAGCATTTGCATG
GTTTGTTGAAAACCGGACATGGCACTCCAGTCGCCTTCCCGTTCCGCTATCGGCTGAATTTGATTGCGAG
TGAGATATTTATGCCAGCCAGCCAGACGCAGACGCGCCGAGACAGAACTTAATGGGCCCGCTAACAGCGC
GATTTGCTGGTGACCCAATGCGACCAGATGCTCCACGCCCAGTCGCGTACCGTCTTCATGGGAGAAAATA
ATACTGTTGATGGGTGTCTGGTCAGAGACATCAAGAAATAACGCCGGAACATTAGTGCAGGCAGCTTCCA
CAGCAATGGCATCCTGGTCATCCAGCGGATAGTTAATGATCAGCCCACTGACGCGTTGCGCGAGAAGATT
GTGCACCGCCGCTTTACAGGCTTCGACGCCGCTTCGTTCTACCATCGACACCACCACGCTGGCACCCAGT
TGATCGGCGCGAGATTTAATCGCCGCGACAATTTGCGACGGCGCGTGCAGGGCCAGACTGGAGGTGGCAA
CGCCAATCAGCAACGACTGTTTGCCCGCCAGTTGTTGTGCCACGCGGTTGGGAATGTAATTCAGCTCCGC
CATCGCCGCTTCCACTTTTTCCCGCGTTTTCGCAGAAACGTGGCTGGCCTGGTTCACCACGCGGGAAACG
GTCTGATAAGAGACACCGGCATACTCTGCGACATCGTATAACGTTACTGGTTTCACATTCACCACCCTGA
ATTGACTCTCTTCCGGGCGCTATCATGCCATACCGCGAAAGGTTTTGCGCCATTCGATGGTGTCCGGGAT
CTCGACGCTCTCCCTTATGCGACTCCTGCATTAGGAAGCAGCCCAGTAGTAGGTTGAGGCCGTTGAGCAC
CGCCGCCGCAAGGAATGGTGCATGCAAGGAGATGGCGCCCAACAGTCCCCCGGCCACGGGGCCTGCCACC
ATACCCACGCCGAAACAAGCGCTCATGAGCCCGAAGTGGCGAGCCCGATCTTCCCCATCGGTGATGTCGG
CGATATAGGCGCCAGCAACCGCACCTGTGGCGCCGGTGATGCCGGCCACGATGCGTCCGGCGTAGAGGAT
CGAGATCTCGATCCCGCGAAATTAATACGACTCACTATAGGGGAATTGTGAGCGGATAACAATTCCCCTC
TAGAAATAATTTTGTTTAACTTTAAGAAGGAGATATACCATGAAAGAAATTTTGGCTGTAGTTGAAGCCG
TATCCAATGAAAAGGCGCTACCTCGCGAGAAGATTTTCGAAGCATTGGAAAGCGCGCTGGCGACAGCAAC
AAAGAAAAAATATGAACAAGAGATCGACGTCCGCGTACAGATCGATCGCAAAAGCGGTGATTTTGACACT
TTCCGTCGCTGGTTAGTTGTTGATGAAGTCACCCAGCCGACCAAGGAAATCACCCTTGAAGCCGCACGTT
ATGAAGATGAAAGCCTGAACCTGGGCGATTACGTTGAAGATCAGATTGAGTCTGTTACCTTTGACCGTAT
CACTACCCAGACGGCAAAACAGGTTATCGTGCAGAAAGTGCGTGAAGCCGAACGTGCGATGGTGGTTGAT
CAGTTCCGTGAACACGAAGGTGAAATCATCACCGGCGTGGTGAAAAAAGTAAACCGCGACAACATCTCTC
TGGATCTGGGCAACAACGCTGAAGCCGTGATCCTGCGCGAAGATATGCTGCCGCGTGAAAACTTCCGCCC
TGGCGACCGCGTTCGTGGCGTGCTCTATTCCGTTCGCCCGGAAGCGCGTGGCGCGCAACTGTTCGTCACT
CGTTCCAAGCCGGAAATGCTGATCGAACTGTTCCGTATTGAAGTGCCAGAAATCGGCGAAGAAGTGATTG
AAATTAAAGCAGCGGCTCGCGATCCGGGTTCTCGTGCGAAAATCGCGGTGAAAACCAACGATAAACGTAT
CGATCCGGTAGGTGCTTGCGTAGGTATGCGTGGCGCGCGTGTTCAGGCGGTGTCTACTGAACTGGGTGGC
GAGCGTATCGATATCGTCCTGTGGGATGATAACCCGGCGCAGTTCGTGATTAACGCAATGGCACCGGCAG
ACGTTGCTTCTATCGTGGTGGATGAAGATAAACACACTATGGACATCGCCGTTGAAGCCGGTAATCTGGC
GCAGGCGATTGGCCGTAACGGTCAGAACGTGCGTCTGGCTTCGCAACTGAGCGGTTGGGAACTCAACGTG
ATGACCGTTGACGACCTGCAAGCTAAGCATCAGGCGGAAGCGCACGCAGCGATCGACACCTTCACCAAAT
ATCTCGACATCGACGAAGACTTCGCGACTGTTCTGGTAGAAGAAGGCTTCTCGACGCTGGAAGAATTGGC
CTATGTGCCGATGAAAGAGCTGTTGGAAATCGAAGGCCTTGATGAGCCGACCGTTGAAGCACTGCGCGAG
CGTGCTAAAAATGCACTGGCCACCATTGCACAGGCCCAGGAAGAAAGCCTCGGTGATAACAAACCGGCTG
ACGATCTGCTGAACCTTGAAGGGGTAGATCGTGATTTGGCATTCAAACTGGCCGCCCGTGGCGTTTGTAC
GCTGGAAGATCTCGCCGAACAGGGCATTGATGATCTGGCTGATATCGAAGGGTTGACCGACGAAAAAGCC
GGAGCACTGATTATGGCTGCCCGTAATATTTGCTGGTTCGGTGACGAAGCGACTAGTGGTTCTGGTCATC
ACCATCACCATCACTCCGCGGGTGAGAATCTTTATTTTCAGGGCGCCATGGTAACTTTTGGCAGCGAGGC
GGACGATCCGCTGATCCACGAGGATTTCGATTTTGAGGGCAATCTAGCGCTGTTCGACAAGCAGGCAATT
TGGGACGACATCGAGTCGACGACCCAAAAACCAGATGTGGTGCGGCACATTGTGAACAATCATCATCATA
AGCCAGAGCAGAAGTATCGGCACGACGAGAACATCCTGGCCAGCAAACCACTACAATTGCGCCAGATCGA
AAGCATGTTCGGCGGCAGCCAGGACTTTGTGACGGACGACGGTCTCATTATACCGACGATTCCGGCTTAC
GTTCGGAATAAAATCGAGATAAGTGCCGATAAGGCGGGCCTCTCTCTGCAGAGGCAGATCGACATTTTGG
CGCGCGGAGCCAGTGATCTGGCCATTACACTGCTGGGCGGCGCCAGGCGATTGACGCCGGCCAACAACCA
TCAGTGGCCGAAGATTGCCATCATCTGCGATGGCGGCAAAAATATGAGAACAATTAACATTGGAGCAGCC
ACAGGTCGCCAGCTGGCTTCGCATGGGCTTACTGTCCTGCTGTACGTGGAGCAGGCCAAACTGCTGGAGC
AGAACAGCAGCAGCCCAGAGATTTCATTGTTCAAGGCAACCGACAATGTCATAGTTCACTCAGTAGACGC
CTTACCCACGCCAGATCTTGTGATATTATCAACTAACACCGCTAATTTATCGGATGCGATCAGGAAATGG
CTCAGTGTAAATCGCGCTTCGGTGCTTGCCATAGACCCGCCGCCGTGTGGCATTAATGAGGTTGCTATCA
AGTACTCAATACTACCCATACTACCATTAAATGGCATATCAACAGCAACAACATCATCATCCTCTTCGGC
TGCCGCCACACCAACTCCCATTGCTAGCACTTCGGCAGCAGCATCGGCTACCAAATCAGCAGCATCAACG
AACAATTGTGGCAAATTGTATTTATGTAATCTAGGTATACCGGATAAATTCTATCGTGATTGTGGCATTA
AGTACAAAAGTCCGTATGGACATAAATATGTGATACCGATTCACTCAAAGGACTGAGGTACCGGATCCGA
ATTCGAGCTCCGTCGACAAGCTTGCGGCCGCACTCGAGCACCACCACCACCACCACTGAGATCCGGCTGC
TAACAAAGCCCGAAAGGAAGCTGAGTTGGCTGCTGCCACCGCTGAGCAATAACTAGCATAACCCCTTGGG
GCCTCTAAACGGGTCTTGAGGGGTTTTTTGCTGAAAGGAGGAACTATATCCGGAT
Features (pLannotate 1.2.2; 21 found; start..end, strand, type, name):
     12..467     +  rep_origin     f1 ori (sequence partly withheld): f1 bacteriophage origin of replication; arrow indicates direction of (+) strand synthesis
    494..551     +  promoter       AmpR promoter (fragment): bla
    560..1375    -  CDS            KanR: aminoglycoside phosphotransferase; aph(3')-Ia; confers resistance to kanamycin in bacteria or G418 (Geneticin®) in eukaryotes
   1497..2085    +  rep_origin     ori: high-copy-number ColE1/pMB1/pBR322/pUC origin of replication
   2271..2413    -  misc_feature   bom: basis of mobility region from pBR322
   2515..2706    -  CDS            rop: Rop protein, which maintains plasmids at low copy number; rop
   2723..3103    +  CDS            YPB1_ECOLX: Protein predicted: Swiss-Prot protein existence level 4. From Escherichia coli.
   3175..3466    -  CDS            TcR (fragment): tetracycline efflux protein; tet; confers resistance to tetracycline
   3481..3502    -  protein_bind   CAP binding site: CAP binding activates transcription in the presence of cAMP. E. coli catabolite activator protein
   3515..4597    -  CDS            lacI: lac repressor; lacI; The lac repressor binds to the lac operator to inhibit transcription in E. coli. This inhibition can be relieved by adding lactose or isopropyl-β-D-thiogalactopyranoside (IPTG).
   4598..4675    -  promoter       lacI promoter: lacI
   4683..4962    -  CDS            TcR (fragment): tetracycline efflux protein; tet; confers resistance to tetracycline
   4984..5002    +  promoter       T7 promoter: promoter for bacteriophage T7 RNA polymerase
   5003..5027    +  protein_bind   lac operator: The lac repressor binds to the lac operator to inhibit transcription in E. coli. This inhibition can be relieved by adding lactose or isopropyl-β-D-thiogalactopyranoside (IPTG). lac repressor encoded by lacI
   5042..5064    +  RBS            RBS: efficient ribosome binding site from bacteriophage T7 gene 10 (Olins and Rangwala, 1989)
   5074..6552    +  CDS            NusA: transcription elongation protein (N utilization substance protein A); nusA; highly soluble in E. coli
   6568..6585    +  CDS            7xHis (fragment): 6xHis affinity tag
   6610..7674    +  CDS            Edc3 (fragment): EDC3_DROME - Experimental evidence at protein level: Swiss-Prot protein existence level 1. In the process of mRNA degradation, may play a role in mRNA decapping. From Drosophila melanogaster (Fruit fly).
   7730..7747    +  CDS            9xHis (fragment): 9xHis affinity tag
   7757..7806    +  CDS            SET1 (fragment): solubility-enhancement tag derived from T7 phage gene 10B
   7814..7861    +  terminator     T7 terminator: transcription terminator for bacteriophage T7 RNA polymerase
