[The description below was written by a language model from this plasmid's Addgene catalogue record and pLannotate feature annotations shown in this document.]
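Description:
pETM-60-NusA-DmEDC3_331-680_D is a 7,886-nt bacterial expression plasmid for producing a C-terminal fragment (residues 331–680) of Drosophila melanogaster Edc3, a protein implicated in mRNA decapping during mRNA degradation. The catalogue lists the backbone as unknown, but the name and the annotated features point to a pET-style T7 expression vector of the pETM-60 type. It is propagated through a ColE1/pBR322-type origin accompanied by the bom region and the rop gene. Rop keeps plasmid numbers down, which fits the recorded low-copy status. Selection is by kanamycin via the aph(3')-Ia gene. An f1 origin is also present, and short tetracycline-resistance fragments appear to be non-functional remnants of the pBR322 lineage.

The expression cassette is driven by a T7 promoter followed by a lac operator and the T7 gene 10 ribosome binding site, and a plasmid-borne lacI gene supplies the repressor. Transcription therefore requires a host that provides T7 RNA polymerase and is induced with IPTG. The open reading frame begins with E. coli NusA, a highly soluble protein used as a solubility-enhancing fusion partner, followed by a 6xHis affinity tag and then the Edc3 fragment. Downstream of the insert the annotation also picks up a second His-tag sequence and a fragment of a T7 gene 10B-derived solubility tag before the T7 terminator. The record does not show whether these lie in frame with the fusion or after a stop codon, nor does it annotate a protease site between the tag and Edc3. The construct suits recombinant production and affinity purification of this Edc3 region, though the record does not specify the downstream application. The depositor sequence may be theoretical rather than fully verified.
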