Addgene plasmid #146102: pETM-60-NusA-DmEDC3_331-680_D
Purpose: Bacterial Expression of DmEDC3_331-680
Depositing lab: Elisa Izaurralde. Depositing organization: Max Planck Institute for Developmental Biology.
Backbone
  Vector backbone: Unknown
  Vector type: Bacterial Expression
Growth in bacteria
  Bacterial resistance: Kanamycin, 50 μg/mL
  Growth temperature: 37°C
  Growth strain: DH5alpha
  Copy number: Low Copy
Gene/Insert
  Gene/Insert name: DmEDC3_331-680
  Species: D. melanogaster (fly)
  Entrez Gene: Edc3 (a.k.a. CG6311, DmEDC3, Dmel\CG6311, EDC3, LSm16)
  Cloning method: Unknown
Terms and licenses: Academic/Nonprofit Terms; Industry Terms: Not Available to Industry
Depositor comments: Plasmids from this collection were made available to the research community and donated after the lab closed. Please note that the sequence provided by the depositing laboratory may be theoretical/predicted or based on Sanger sequencing results. There may be discrepancies between sequencing results obtained by Addgene and the depositor sequence. If an Addgene verified sequence is not available, please contact before placing your order to request that our lab fully sequence the plasmid.
How to cite: pETM-60-NusA-DmEDC3_331-680_D was a gift from Elisa Izaurralde (Addgene plasmid # 146102 ; http://n2t.net/addgene:146102 ; RRID:Addgene_146102)
